Addgene plasmid #147172: pAc5.1B-lambdaN-HA-DmNot1_1387-1717_P
Purpose: Insect Expression of DmNot1_1387-1717
Depositing lab: Elisa Izaurralde. Depositing organization: Max Planck Institute for Developmental Biology.
Backbone
  Vector backbone: Unknown
  Vector type: Insect Expression
Growth in bacteria
  Bacterial resistance: Ampicillin, 100 μg/mL
  Growth temperature: 37°C
  Growth strain: DH5alpha
  Copy number: Low Copy
Gene/Insert
  Gene/Insert name: DmNot1_1387-1717
  Species: D. melanogaster (fly)
  Mutation: 1silent mutation compared to the sequence given by NM_001103772.2.
  Entrez Gene: Not1 (a.k.a. Dmel_CG34407, CG1874, CG1884, CG34407, Dmel\CG34407, Dmel_CG1874, Dmel_CG1884, NOT, NOT1, anon-EST:Liang-1.29, anon-WO0118547.221, clone 1.29, not1)
  Cloning method: Unknown
Terms and licenses: Academic/Nonprofit Terms; Industry Terms: Not Available to Industry
Depositor comments: Plasmids from this collection were made available to the research community and donated after the lab closed. Please note that the sequence provided by the depositing laboratory may be theoretical/predicted or based on Sanger sequencing results. There may be discrepancies between sequencing results obtained by Addgene and the depositor sequence. If an Addgene verified sequence is not available, please contact before placing your order to request that our lab fully sequence the plasmid.
How to cite: pAc5.1B-lambdaN-HA-DmNot1_1387-1717_P was a gift from Elisa Izaurralde (Addgene plasmid # 147172 ; http://n2t.net/addgene:147172 ; RRID:Addgene_147172)
