[The description below was written by a language model from this plasmid's Addgene catalogue record and pLannotate feature annotations shown in this document.]
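Description:
pAc5.1B-lambdaN-HA-DmNot1_1387-1717_P is an insect-cell expression plasmid that produces a fragment of the Drosophila melanogaster Not1 protein (residues 1387–1717) fused at its N-terminus to a lambda N peptide and an HA epitope. The catalogue lists the backbone as unknown, although the name and the annotated parts point to a pAc5.1-type vector. Expression is driven by the constitutive Drosophila actin 5C (Ac5) promoter, which is followed by a short fragment of the bacteriophage lambda N protein, a single-repeat-sized match to the HA tag, and then the unannotated interval that corresponds to the Not1 insert. The insert carries one silent change relative to the reference transcript. A V5 epitope coding sequence lies downstream of the insert, but the record does not say whether it is in frame or preceded by a stop codon. An SV40 polyadenylation signal terminates the transcript. Short large T antigen and tetracycline-resistance fragments appear to be backbone remnants. In bacteria the plasmid is maintained through a ColE1/pUC-type origin and selected with ampicillin through the bla gene and its promoter. The catalogue describes it as low copy despite the origin annotation.

The lambda N peptide is the RNA-binding portion of the phage antiterminator and recognises BoxB hairpins. Fusing it to a protein is the standard way of tethering that protein to a reporter mRNA carrying BoxB sites. The record itself states only insect expression as the purpose, but the design is consistent with tethering assays in Drosophila cultured cells. Such assays would test whether this region of Not1, the scaffold subunit of the CCR4-NOT deadenylase complex, affects the expression or stability of a bound mRNA, with the HA tag allowing detection of the fusion. The deposited sequence may be theoretical or based on Sanger sequencing rather than fully verified.
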