Features (pLannotate 1.2.2; 10 found; start..end, strand, type, name):
     56..2568    +  promoter       Ac5 promoter: Drosophila melanogaster actin 5C promoter
   2588..2653    +  CDS            N (fragment): REGN_LAMBD - Experimental evidence at protein level: Swiss-Prot protein existence level 1. Plays a role as a transcriptional antitermination factor that allows the virus to initiate its lytic phase. Activates expression of the delayed viral early genes by modifying host RNA polymerase (RNAP) into a form that is resistant to termination signals. This antitermination function requires the host NusA protein which serves to stabilize the interaction between antitermination protein N and host RNA polymerase. From Escherichia phage lambda (Bacteriophage lambda).
   2678..2704    +  CDS            3xHA (fragment): three tandem HA epitope tags
   3744..3785    +  CDS            V5 tag: epitope tag from simian virus 5
   3885..4019    -  polyA_signal   SV40 poly(A) signal: SV40 polyadenylation signal
   4042..4126    -  CDS            large T antigen (fragment): large T antigen from SV40 (simian virus 40)
   4127..4597    +  CDS            TcR (fragment): tetracycline efflux protein; tet; confers resistance to tetracycline
   4641..5229    -  rep_origin     ori: high-copy-number ColE1/pMB1/pBR322/pUC origin of replication
   5400..6260    -  CDS            AmpR: β-lactamase; bla; confers resistance to ampicillin, carbenicillin, and related antibiotics
   6261..6365    -  promoter       AmpR promoter: bla
>Addgene plasmid #147172 | pAc5.1B-lambdaN-HA-DmNot1_1387-1717_P | depositor full sequence | sequence record 289619 | Full Sequence
CTTCAAGGAATTAATTCTATATTCTAAAAACACAAATGATACTTCTAAAAAAAATCATGAATGGCATCAA
CTCTGAATCAAATCTTTGCAGATGCACCTACTTCTCATTTCCACTGTCACATCATTTTTCCAGATCTCGC
TGCCTGTTATGTGGCCCACAAACCAAGACACGTTTTATGGCCATTAAAGCTGGCTGATCGTCGCCAAACA
CCAAATACATATCAATATGTACATTCGAGAAAGAAGCGATCAAAGAAGCGTCTTCGGGCGAGTAGGAGAA
TGCGGAGGAGAAGGAGAACGAGCTGATCTAGTATCTCTCCACAATCCAATGCCAACTGACCAACTGGCCA
TATTCGGAGCAATTTGAAGCCAATTTCCATCGCCTGGCGATCGCTCCATTCTTGGCTATATGTTTTTCAC
CGTTCCCGGGGCCATTTTCAAAGACTCGTCGGTAAGATAAGATTGTGTCACTCGCTGTCTCTCTTCATTT
GTCGAAGAATGCTGAGGAATTTCGCGATGACGTCGGCGAGTATTTTGAAGAATGAGAATAATTTGTATTT
ATACGAAAATCAGTTAGTGGAATTTTCTACAAAAACATGTTATCTATAGATAATTTTGTTGCAAAATATG
TTGACTATGACAAAGATTGTATGTATATACCTTTAATGTATTCTCATTTTCTTATGTATTTATAATGGCA
ATGATGATACTGATGATATTTTAAGATGATGCCAGACCACAGGCTGATTTCTGCGTCTTTTGCCGAACGC
AGTGCATGTGCGGTTGTTGTTTTTTGGAATAGTTTCAATTTTCGGACTGTCCGCTTTGATTTCAGTTTCT
TGGCTTATTCAAAAAGCAAAGTAAAGCCAAAAAAGCGAGATGGCAATACCAAATGCGGCAAAACGGTAGT
GGAAGGAAAGGGGTGCGGGGCAGCGGAAGGAAGGGTGGGGCGGGGCGTGGCGGGGTCTGTGGCTGGGCGC
GACGTCACCGACGTTGGAGCCACTCCTTTGACCATGTGTGCGTGTGTGTATTATTCGTGTCTCGCCACTC
GCCGGTTGTTTTTTTCTTTTTATCTCGCTCTCTCTAGCGCCATCTCGTACGCATGCTCAACGCACCGCAT
GTTGCCGTGTCCTTTATGCGTCATTTTGGCTCGAAATAGGCAATTATTTAAACAAAGATTAGTCAACGAA
AACGCTAAAATAAATAAGTCTACAATATGGTTACTTATTGCCATGTGTGTGCAGCCAACGATAGCAACAA
AAGCAACAACACAGTGGCTTTCCCTCTTTCACTTTTTGTTTGCAAGCGCGTGCGAGCAAGACGGCACGAC
CGGCAAACGCAATTACGCTGACAAAGAGCAGACGAAGTTTTGGCCGAAAAACATCAAGGCGCCTGATACG
AATGCATTTGCAATAACAATTGCGATATTTAATATTGTTTATGAAGCTGTTTGACTTCAAAACACACAAA
AAAAAAAATAAAACAAATTATTTGAAAGAGAATTAGGAATCGGACAGCTTATCGTTACGGGCTAACAGCA
CACCGAGACGAAATAGCTTACCTGACGTCACAGCCTCTGGAAGAACTGCCGCCAAGCAGAGAGAGAGAGA
AAAAGAGGGAGAGCAGCTTAGACCGCATGTGCTTGTGTGTGAGGCGTCTCTCTCTTCGTCTCCTGTTTGC
GCAAACGCATAGACTGCACTGAGAAAATCGATTACCTATTTTTTATGAATGAATATTTGCACTATTACTA
TTCAAAACTATTAAGATAGCAATCACATTCAATAGCCAAATACTATACCACCTGAGCGATGCAACGAAAT
GATCAATTTGAGCAAAAATGCTGCATATTTAGGACGGCATCATTATAGAAATGCTTCTTGCTGTGTACTT
TTCTCTCGTCTGGCAGCTGTTTCGCCGTTATTGTTAAAACCGGCTTAAGTTAGGTGTGTTTTCTACGACT
AGTGATGCCCCTACTAGAAGATGTGTGTTGCACAAATGTCCCTGAATAACCAATTTGAAGTGCAGATAGC
AGTAAACGTAAGCTAATATGAATATTATTTAACTGTAATGTTTTAATATCGCTGGACATTACTAATAAAC
CCACTATAAACACATGTACATATGTATGTTTTGGCATACAATGAGTAGTTGGGGAAAAAATGTGTAAAAG
CACCGTGACCATCACAGCATAAAGATAACCAGCTGAAGTATCGAATATGAGTAACCCCCAAATTGAATCA
CATGCCGCAACTGATAGGACCCATGGAAGTACACTCTTCATGGCGATATACAAGACACACACAAGCACGA
ACACCCAGTTGCGGAGGAAATTCTCCGTAAATGAAAACCCAATCGGCGAACAATTCATACCCATATATGG
TAAAAGTTTTGAACGCGACTTGAGAGCGGAGAGCATTGCGGCTGATAAGGTTTTAGCGCTAAGCGGGCTT
TATAAAACGGGCTGCGGGACCAGTTTTCATATCACTACCGTTTGAGTTCTTGTGCTGTGTGGATACTCCT
CCCGACACAAAGCCGCTCCATCAGCCAGCAGTCGTCTAATCCAGAGACCCCGGATCGGGGTACCAACATG
GACGCACAAACACGACGACGTGAGCGTCGCGCTGAGAAACAAGCTCAATGGAAAGCTGCAAACGGTGGAT
CTCCTCCACATATGGCTTACCCATACGATGTTCCAGATTACGCTCCTCCAAGCTTAATTAAGATGGCTTC
TGCGCCAGCTCTACCGCGTGAACAGCAATCCCCGGCACAACCTCCGCCACCACCACAACAGCAGCAACCA
CCGCAGCAGCAGGTACCTCCACCGCCATCCTCTGCGGACGTGGACGCCCAAAATGCGGCCGCTATGATGA
TGGCAGCGGGCGGAGCTAATAGTACTCCTGGATCGGTATCTTCGCCCAATCTACCCACCGATTCCAGCCA
GGTGGCACTACCGCCACCAGAGCCGCGCTATTCATACGTGGACGTAAACGTGAGCAACTTCCAGCTTATT
GGTCAGCAGTTGGTACTGCCACCCAATACTCCGTTCCTGCACGCCAATCCCGGAATCAAACACATGGTCG
TCAACGCCGTGGAGCGCACGATAACCGACTGGTTGCAGCCTATTGTGGACCGAAGCATCCGCATTGCCTG
TGCCACCACCGAGCAGATCATCCGCAAGGACTTCGCCCTGGATGCTGACGAGAACCGAATGCGCACTGCC
GCTCATCAGATGGTACGAAACCTTGCCGCCGGCATGGCCATGATTACCGGTAAGGATGAGATAGCGCGTG
CTATTAGCCAGAATCTGCACAAGGCCTTGCTGTCGGGTCTAAATGGGATGCCCAGCATGGCTGAGATCCA
AGCTGCTGCTATGCAGTTAGCCAGCGAAAATGTTGAGCTAGTTTGCGCTTTCATTCAGAAAACATCTGCT
GAAAAGGCAGCCGCAGAGATCGATAGGCGTCTAAGCACCGATTTCGAGACCAGAAAAATTGCTCGTGAAG
AGGGCAACCGCTTTGTGGACGCCCAGATCCTCACCTATCAACAGGAGCGTCTTCCAGAAGCAGTGCGCAT
CAAGGTGGGCGCGGCTCCAGCTACACTTTATGCTGTGTACTCGGAGTTCGCTAGAAGCATACCTGGCTTC
CAGCAGATGAGCGATCGCGATATTGCCCTGTTTGTGCCCAAGCCGACGGATTTGTCTCAGCCAAATGTGT
TTGCTAATTGATCTAGAGGGCCCGCGGTTCGAAGGTAAGCCTATCCCTAACCCTCTCCTCGGTCTCGATT
CTACGCGTACCGGTCATCATCACCATCACCATTGAGTTTAAACCCGCTGATCAGCCTCGACTGTGCCTTC
TAAGGCCTGAGCTCGCTGATCAGCCTCGATCGAGGATCCAGACATGATAAGATACATTGATGAGTTTGGA
CAAACCACAACTAGAATGCAGTGAAAAAAATGCTTTATTTGTGAAATTTGTGATGCTATTGCTTTATTTG
TAACCATTATAAGCTGCAATAAACAAGTTAACAACAACAATTGCATTCATTTTATGTTTCAGGTTCAGGG
GGAGGTGTGGGAGGTTTTTTAAAGCAAGTAAAACCTCTACAAATGTGGTATGGCTGATTATGATCAGTCG
ACCGATGCCCTTGAGAGCCTTCAACCCAGTCAGCTCCTTCCGGTGGGCGCGGGGCATGACTATCGTCGCC
GCACTTATGACTGTCTTCTTTATCATGCAACTCGTAGGACAGGTGCCGGCAGCGCTCTGGGTCATTTTCG
GCGAGGACCGCTTTCGCTGGAGCGCGACGATGATCGGCCTGTCGCTTGCGGTATTCGGAATCTTGCACGC
CCTCGCTCAAGCCTTCGTCACTGGTCCCGCCACCAAACGTTTCGGCGAGAAGCAGGCCATTATCGCCGGC
ATGGCGGCCGACGCGCTGGGCTACGTCTTGCTGGCGTTCGCGACGCGAGGCTGGATGGCCTTCCCCATTA
TGATTCTTCTCGCTTCCGGCGGCATCGGGATGCCCGCGTTGCAGGCCATGCTGTCCAGGCAGGTAGATGA
CGACCATCAGGGACAGCTTCAAGGATCGCTCGCGGCTCTTACCAGCCAGCAAAAGGCCAGGAACCGTAAA
AAGGCCGCGTTGCTGGCGTTTTTCCATAGGCTCCGCCCCCCTGACGAGCATCACAAAAATCGACGCTCAA
GTCAGAGGTGGCGAAACCCGACAGGACTATAAAGATACCAGGCGTTTCCCCCTGGAAGCTCCCTCGTGCG
CTCTCCTGTTCCGACCCTGCCGCTTACCGGATACCTGTCCGCCTTTCTCCCTTCGGGAAGCGTGGCGCTT
TCTCAATGCTCACGCTGTAGGTATCTCAGTTCGGTGTAGGTCGTTCGCTCCAAGCTGGGCTGTGTGCACG
AACCCCCCGTTCAGCCCGACCGCTGCGCCTTATCCGGTAACTATCGTCTTGAGTCCAACCCGGTAAGACA
CGACTTATCGCCACTGGCAGCAGCCACTGGTAACAGGATTAGCAGAGCGAGGTATGTAGGCGGTGCTACA
GAGTTCTTGAAGTGGTGGCCTAACTACGGCTACACTAGAAGGACAGTATTTGGTATCTGCGCTCTGCTGA
AGCCAGTTACCTTCGGAAAAAGAGTTGGTAGCTCTTGATCCGGCAAACAAACCACCGCTGGTAGCGGTGG
TTTTTTTGTTTGCAAGCAGCAGATTACGCGCAGAAAAAAAGGATCTCAAGAAGATCCTTTGATCTTTTCT
ACGGGGTCTGACGCTCAGTGGAACGAAAACTCACGTTAAGGGATTTTGGTCATGAGATTATCAAAAAGGA
TCTTCACCTAGATCCTTTTAAATTAAAAATGAAGTTTTAAATCAATCTAAAGTATATATGAGTAAACTTG
GTCTGACAGTTACCAATGCTTAATCAGTGAGGCACCTATCTCAGCGATCTGTCTATTTCGTTCATCCATA
GTTGCCTGACTCCCCGTCGTGTAGATAACTACGATACGGGAGGGCTTACCATCTGGCCCCAGTGCTGCAA
TGATACCGCGAGACCCACGCTCACCGGCTCCAGATTTATCAGCAATAAACCAGCCAGCCGGAAGGGCCGA
GCGCAGAAGTGGTCCTGCAACTTTATCCGCCTCCATCCAGTCTATTAATTGTTGCCGGGAAGCTAGAGTA
AGTAGTTCGCCAGTTAATAGTTTGCGCAACGTTGTTGCCATTGCTGCAGGCATCGTGGTGTCACGCTCGT
CGTTTGGTATGGCTTCATTCAGCTCCGGTTCCCAACGATCAAGGCGAGTTACATGATCCCCCATGTTGTG
CAAAAAAGCGGTTAGCTCCTTCGGTCCTCCGATCGTTGTCAGAAGTAAGTTGGCCGCAGTGTTATCACTC
ATGGTTATGGCAGCACTGCATAATTCTCTTACTGTCATGCCATCCGTAAGATGCTTTTCTGTGACTGGTG
AGTACTCAACCAAGTCATTCTGAGAATAGTGTATGCGGCGACCGAGTTGCTCTTGCCCGGCGTCAACACG
GGATAATACCGCGCCACATAGCAGAACTTTAAAAGTGCTCATCATTGGAAAACGTTCTTCGGGGCGAAAA
CTCTCAAGGATCTTACCGCTGTTGAGATCCAGTTCGATGTAACCCACTCGTGCACCCAACTGATCTTCAG
CATCTTTTACTTTCACCAGCGTTTCTGGGTGAGCAAAAACAGGAAGGCAAAATGCCGCAAAAAAGGGAAT
AAGGGCGACACGGAAATGTTGAATACTCATACTCTTCCTTTTTCAATATTATTGAAGCATTTATCAGGGT
TATTGTCTCATGAGCGGATACATATTTGAATGTATTTAGAAAAATAAACAAATAGGGGTTCCGCGCACAT
TTCCCCGAAAAGTGCCACCTGACGTCTAAGAAACCATTATTATCATGACATTAACCTATAAAAATAGGCG
TATCACGAGGCCCTTTCGT
